>Addgene plasmid #171807 | pCRISPaint-mNeon-F-gB-BlastR [M1G] | addgene full sequence | sequence record 337979 | Addgene NGS Result
AATAAAATATCTTTATTTTCATTACATCTGTGTGTTGGTTTTTTGTGTGAATCGATAGTACTAACATACG
CTCTCCATCAAAACAAAACGAAACAAAACAAACTAGCAAAATAGGCTGTCCCCAGTGCAAGTGCAGGTGC
CAGAACATTTCTCTTAATGATAGCTAGGATCGCTAGCGGGCCAGTACCCAAAAAGCGGGGGGTCTGGTGG
CAGTGGAGGGGGATCCGTGAGCAAGGGCGAGGAGGATAACGCCTCTCTCCCAGCGACACATGAGTTACAC
ATCTTTGGCTCCATCAACGGTGTGGACTTTGACATGGTGGGTCAGGGCACCGGCAATCCAAATGATGGTT
ATGAGGAGTTAAACCTGAAGTCCACCAAGGGTGACCTCCAGTTCTCCCCCTGGATTCTGGTCCCTCATAT
CGGGTATGGCTTCCATCAGTACCTGCCCTACCCTGACGGGATGTCGCCTTTCCAGGCCGCCATGGTAGAT
GGCTCCGGATACCAAGTCCATCGCACAATGCAGTTTGAAGATGGTGCCTCCCTTACTGTTAACTACCGCT
ACACCTACGAGGGAAGCCACATCAAAGGAGAGGCCCAGGTGAAGGGGACTGGTTTCCCTGCTGACGGTCC
TGTGATGACCAACTCGCTGACCGCTGCGGACTGGTGCAGGTCGAAGAAGACTTACCCCAACGACAAAACC
ATCATCAGTACCTTTAAGTGGAGTTACACCACTGGAAATGGCAAGCGCTACCGGAGCACTGCGCGGACCA
CCTACACCTTTGCCAAGCCAATGGCGGCTAACTATCTGAAGAACCAGCCGATGTACGTGTTCCGTAAGAC
GGAGCTCAAGCACTCCAAGACCGAGCTCAACTTCAAGGAGTGGCAAAAGGCCTTTACCGATGTGATGGGC
ATGGACGAGCTGTACAAGAGCGGCTCCGCCGATTACAAGGATGACGACGACAAACGATCGGGGCCTAGGC
TGAGCAGCATCGAGTTCGCCAGACTGGTGTACAAGGGATCCGGAGAGGGCAGAGGAAGTCTGCTAACATG
CGGTGACGTCGAGGAGAATCCTGGCCCAGGGAAGACCTTCAACATCTCTCAGCAGGATCTGGAGCTGGTG
GAGGTCGCCACTGAGAAGATCACCATGCTCTATGAGGACAACAAGCACCATGTCGGGGCGGCCATCAGGA
CCAAGACTGGGGAGATCATCTCTGCTGTCCACATTGAGGCCTACATTGGCAGGGTCACTGTCTGTGCTGA
AGCCATTGCCATTGGGTCTGCTGTGAGCAACGGGCAGAAGGACTTTGACACCATTGTGGCTGTCAGGCAC
CCCTACTCTGATGAGGTGGACAGATCCATCAGGGTGGTCAGCCCCTGTGGCATGTGCAGAGAGCTCATCT
CTGACTATGCTCCTGACTGCTTTGTGCTCATTGAGATGAATGGCAAGCTGGTCAAAACCACCATTGAGGA
ACTCATCCCCCTCAAGTACACCAGGAACTAACACCTGGTGCATGACCCGCAAGCCCGGTGCCTGAGCGGC
CCGCTTCGAGCAGACATGATAAGATACATTGATGAGTTTGGACAAACCACAACTAGAATGCAGTGAAAAA
AATGCTTTATTTGTGAAATTTGTGATGCTATTGCTTTATTTGTAACCATTATAAGCTGCAATAAACAAGT
TAACAACAACAATTGCATTCATTTTATGTTTCAGGTTCAGGGGGAGGTGTGGGAGGTTTTTTAAAGCAAG
TAAAACCTCTACAAATGTGGTAAAATCGATAAGGATCCGTCGACCGATGCCCTTGAGAGCCTTCAACCCA
GTCAGCTCCTTCCGGTGGGCGCGGGGCATGACTATCGTCGCCGCACTTATGACTGTCTTCTTTATCATGC
AACTCGTAGGACAGGTGCCGGCAGCGCTCTTCCGCTTCCTCGCTCACTGACTCGCTGCGCTCGGTCGTTC
GGCTGCGGCGAGCGGTATCAGCTCACTCAAAGGCGGTAATACGGTTATCCACAGAATCAGGGGATAACGC
AGGAAAGAACATGTGAGCAAAAGGCCAGCAAAAGGCCAGGAACCGTAAAAAGGCCGCGTTGCTGGCGTTT
TTCCATAGGCTCCGCCCCCCTGACGAGCATCACAAAAATCGACGCTCAAGTCAGAGGTGGCGAAACCCGA
CAGGACTATAAAGATACCAGGCGTTTCCCCCTGGAAGCTCCCTCGTGCGCTCTCCTGTTCCGACCCTGCC
GCTTACCGGATACCTGTCCGCCTTTCTCCCTTCGGGAAGCGTGGCGCTTTCTCATAGCTCACGCTGTAGG
TATCTCAGTTCGGTGTAGGTCGTTCGCTCCAAGCTGGGCTGTGTGCACGAACCCCCCGTTCAGCCCGACC
GCTGCGCCTTATCCGGTAACTATCGTCTTGAGTCCAACCCGGTAAGACACGACTTATCGCCACTGGCAGC
AGCCACTGGTAACAGGATTAGCAGAGCGAGGTATGTAGGCGGTGCTACAGAGTTCTTGAAGTGGTGGCCT
AACTACGGCTACACTAGAAGAACAGTATTTGGTATCTGCGCTCTGCTGAAGCCAGTTACCTTCGGAAAAA
GAGTTGGTAGCTCTTGATCCGGCAAACAAACCACCGCTGGTAGCGGTGGTTTTTTTGTTTGCAAGCAGCA
GATTACGCGCAGAAAAAAAGGATCTCAAGAAGATCCTTTGATCTTTTCTACGGGGTCTGACGCTCAGTGG
AACGAAAACTCACGTTAAGGGATTTTGGTCATGAGATTATCAAAAAGGATCTTCACCTAGATCCTTTTAA
ATTAAAAATGAAGTTTTAAATCAATCTAAAGTATATATGAGTAAACTTGGTCTGACAGCGGCCGCAAATG
CTAAACCACTGCAGTGGTTACCAGTGCTTGATCAGTGAGGCACCGATCTCAGCGATCTGCCTATTTCGTT
CGTCCATAGTGGCCTGACTCCCCGTCGTGTAGATCACTACGATTCGTGAGGGCTTACCATCAGGCCCCAG
CGCAGCAATGATGCCGCGAGAGCCGCGTTCACCGGCCCCCGATTTGTCAGCAATGAACCAGCCAGCAGGG
AGGGCCGAGCGAAGAAGTGGTCCTGCTACTTTGTCCGCCTCCATCCAGTCTATGAGCTGCTGTCGTGATG
CTAGAGTAAGAAGTTCGCCAGTGAGTAGTTTCCGAAGAGTTGTGGCCATTGCTACTGGCATCGTGGTATC
ACGCTCGTCGTTCGGTATGGCTTCGTTCAACTCTGGTTCCCAGCGGTCAAGCCGGGTCACATGATCACCC
ATATTATGAAGAAATGCAGTCAGCTCCTTAGGGCCTCCGATCGTTGTCAGAAGTAAGTTGGCCGCGGTGT
TGTCGCTCATGGTAATGGCAGCACTACACAATTCTCTTACCGTCATGCCATCCGTAAGATGCTTTTCCGT
GACCGGCGAGTACTCAACCAAGTCGTTTTGTGAGTAGTGTATACGGCGACCAAGCTGCTCTTGCCCGGCG
TCTATACGGGACAACACCGCGCCACATAGCAGTACTTTGAAAGTGCTCATCATCGGGAATCGTTCTTCGG
GGCGGAAAGACTCAAGGATCTTGCCGCTATTGAGATCCAGTTCGATATAGCCCACTCTTGCACCCAGTTG
ATCTTCAGCATCTTTTACTTTCACCAGCGTTTCGGGGTGTGCAAAAACAGGCAAGCAAAATGCCGCAAAG
AAGGGAATGAGTGCGACACGAAAATGTTGGATGCTCATACTCGTCCTTTTTCAATATTATTGAAGCATTT
ATCAGAGTTACTAGTACGTCTCTCAAGGATAAGTAAGTAATATTAAGGTACGGGAGGTATTGGACAGGCC
GC
Features (pLannotate 1.2.2; 12 found; start..end, strand, type, name):
      1..49      +  polyA_signal   poly(A) signal: synthetic polyadenylation signal
     63..154     +  misc_feature   pause site: RNA polymerase II transcriptional pause signal from the human α2 globin gene
    227..928     +  CDS            mNeonGreen: bright monomeric yellow-green fluorescent protein derived from LanYFP (Shaner et al., 2013)
    940..960     +  CDS            3xFLAG (fragment): three tandem FLAG® epitope tags
   1082..1498    +  CDS            bsr: BSR_BACCE - Experimental evidence at protein level: Swiss-Prot protein existence level 1. Catalyzes the deamination of the cytosine moiety of the antibiotics blasticidin S, cytomycin and acetylblasticidin S. From Bacillus cereus.
   1502..1535    +  CDS            PuroR (fragment): puromycin N-acetyltransferase; pac from Streptomyces alboniger; confers resistance to puromycin
   1560..1681    -  polyA_signal   SV40 poly(A) signal: SV40 polyadenylation signal
   1704..1772    -  CDS            large T antigen (fragment): large T antigen from SV40 (simian virus 40)
   1788..1920    +  CDS            TcR (fragment): tetracycline efflux protein; tet; confers resistance to tetracycline
   2100..2688    -  rep_origin     ori: high-copy-number ColE1/pMB1/pBR322/pUC origin of replication
   2888..3748    -  CDS            AmpR: β-lactamase confers resistance to ampicillin, carbenicillin, and related antibiotics
   3749..3790    -  promoter       AmpR promoter (fragment): bla
