[The description below was written by a language model from this plasmid's Addgene catalogue record and pLannotate feature annotations shown in this document.]
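Description:
pCRISPaint-mNeon-F-gB-BlastR [M1G] is a 3.85 kb universal donor plasmid for CRISPR-assisted gene tagging in mammalian cells. It is built on the pCRISPaint backbone and was made for the CRISPitope method. In bacteria it is maintained as a high-copy plasmid through a ColE1/pUC-type origin and selected with ampicillin via the β-lactamase gene. The record lists blasticidin as the marker for selecting tagged cells.

The 1,275 bp payload is a single promoterless open reading frame. It consists of the bright monomeric fluorescent protein mNeonGreen, a FLAG epitope (annotated as a short fragment of a 3xFLAG tag), the HSV-1 glycoprotein B CD8+ T cell epitope (residues 498–505), a T2A self-cleaving peptide and the Bacillus cereus blasticidin S deaminase gene (bsr). An SV40 polyadenylation signal is annotated downstream. The epitope and T2A are named in the catalogue fields but were not picked up by the automated annotation.

No mammalian promoter is annotated. A synthetic poly(A) signal and an RNA polymerase II pause site lie upstream of the cassette, where they would be expected to limit read-through transcription from the plasmid. The resistance gene's initiator methionine is changed to glycine (M1G), which should prevent independent translation of BlastR. Together these features suggest that fluorescence, epitope presentation and drug resistance depend on in-frame integration into an expressed endogenous gene.

In pCRISPaint-type systems the donor is generally linearised in the cell and ligated into a Cas9-cut target locus, though the record does not describe this step. The associated study used such tagging to make chosen melanoma gene products targets for adoptive T cell therapy. Short PuroR, large T antigen and TcR fragments in the table appear to be cloning remnants or annotation artefacts.
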