Addgene plasmid #171807: pCRISPaint-mNeon-F-gB-BlastR [M1G]
Purpose: Universal donor plasmid for CRISPitope method encoding mNeon fluorescent protein, FLAG tag, HSV-1 glycoprotein B CD8+ T cell epitope [AA: 498-505 (SSIEFARL)] and blasticidin resistance cassette [p.M1G
Depositing lab: Michael Hoelzel. Depositing organization: Universitaetsklinikum Bonn. Publication: Adoptive T Cell Therapy Targeting Different Gene Products Reveals Diverse and Context-Dependent Immune Evasion in Melanoma. Effern M, Glodde N, Braun M, Liebing J, Boll HN, Yong M, Bawden E, Hinze D, van den Boorn-Konijnenberg D, Daoud M, Aymans P, Landsberg J, Smyth MJ, Flatz L, Tuting T, Bald T, Gebhardt T, Holzel M. Immunity. 2020 Sep 15;53(3):564-580.e9. doi: 10.1016/j.immuni.2020.07.007. Epub 2020 Aug 3. PubMed 32750334.
Backbone
  Vector backbone: pCRISPaint
  Backbone manufacturer: Based on plasmids published by Schmid-Burgk et al. 2016 (DOI: 10.1038/ncomms12338)
  Backbone size w/o insert (bp): 2577
  Total vector size (bp): 3852
  Vector type: Gene tagging
  Selectable markers: Blasticidin
Growth in bacteria
  Bacterial resistance: Ampicillin, 100 μg/mL
  Growth temperature: 37°C
  Growth strain: DH5alpha
  Copy number: High Copy
Gene/Insert
  Gene/Insert name: mNeonGreen-F-gB-T2A-BlastR
  Species: Synthetic; Branchiostoma lanceolatum, Herpes simplex virus 1, Bacillus cereus
  Insert size (bp): 1275
  Mutation: BlastR: Changed Methionin 1 to Glycine.
  Cloning method: Restriction Enzyme; 5′ cloning site Unknown (unknown if destroyed); 3′ cloning site Unknown (unknown if destroyed)
  Sequencing primers: 5′ CGATAGTACTAACATACGCTCTCCA; 3′ CTCCCCCTGAACCTGAAAC
Terms and licenses: Academic/Nonprofit Terms; Industry Terms: Not Available to Industry
How to cite: pCRISPaint-mNeon-F-gB-BlastR [M1G] was a gift from Michael Hoelzel (Addgene plasmid # 171807 ; http://n2t.net/addgene:171807 ; RRID:Addgene_171807)
